>Addgene plasmid #89200 | pHES938 | addgene full sequence | sequence record 181023 | Addgene NGS Result
GCTGGGCCGGCCATTTAAATGTTTAAACGGCCACGCTGGCCATATTTCTACCAATCTCTCAACACTGAGT
AATGGTAGTTATAAGAAAGAGACCGAGTTAGGGACAGTTAGAGGCGGTGGAGATATTCCTTATGGCATGT
CTGGCGATGATAAAACTTTTCAAACGGCAGCCCCGATCTAAAAGAGCTGACAGGGAAATGGTCAGAAAAA
GAAACGTGCACCCGCCCGTCTGGACGCGCCGCTCACCCGCACGGCAGAGACCAATCAGTAAAAATCAACG
GTTAACGACATTACTATATATATAATATAGGAAGCATTTAATAGAACAGCATCGTAATATATGTGTACTT
TGCAGTTATGACGCCAGATGGCAGTAGTGGAAGATATTCTTTATTGAAAAATAGCTTGTCACCTTACGTA
CAATCTTGATCCGGAGCCCGTCGCTTTGAGAGAAATCAGAAGATTCCAAAAGTCTACTGAACTTTTGATC
AGAAAGTTGCCTTTCCAAAGACTAGTCAGAGAAATCGCCCAAGATTTCAAGACCGATCTAAGATTCCAAT
CCTCTGCCATCGGTGCTCTACAGGAATCCGTTGAAGCTTACTTGGTCTCTTTGTTCGAAGACACCAACTT
GGCCGCTATCCACGCTAAGCGTGTTACCATCCAAAAGAAGGATATCAAGTTGGCTAGAAGATTGAGAGGT
GAAAGATCCTAAGCACACAGGGATTGTTGTACAATTACTTTTTATGATTTTAGATACACACAAATCTTTT
CTACGATTACCTTTCATTTATTTTCGTTTCATGTTTTATTAATCATTCTTTTTGTATATTTCACATCGGG
TGGGGTTTTTATATTAAATTTTAATAACATAATCTTTTAAAGTTTCTACTTTCTATCCTGTATATTATTT
CCATATCTATATCTATATTTTCAAGCTTGTTCACATCCTTATCGGAATTGTTCCAGCGTTTTTGTACAGA
AAATGATGTTATGGTAACGAGCTATATCAGACCTACTAGTCTTATAGAGCTGTACAGAGTCTTGGAAACA
TAACCAACACACCAACAAGATGTCATTTGATTCGTTACTCGACAAGAATGATAAGCTGGTAAAAGTTTGC
GGGATTCAAACCGTCGAGGCTGCCGAAACTGCGCTTCAAGCAGGCGCTGATTTGATAGGGATCATATGTG
TCCCCAACAGGAAGCGGACTATCGAGAGCGCTGTGGCTCGTGAAATATCCAAATTGATTCACAAATCAGG
TACTACAAAGCTGGTGGGGGTGTTCAGGAATCAATCTGTTGAGGACGTACATCGGCTTTCTGAGGAATAT
GACCTTGACATAATCCAATTACATGGTGATGAATCATGGCCAGAGTACTATAACGTCATTAAGAAACCAA
TAATCAAAAGAGTCATATTCCCTAGAGATGTCGATGTTGTAACACAAGTGTGTCAAAGAAAACCCTTGGT
ATGTCTACCATTGTTCGACTCCGAGGCAGGCGGTACAGGTGAAAAGCTGGACTGGTCCAGTATTTCCTCC
TGGGCAAGCGAACAGAATAACGTATTTTATATACTAGCGGGTGGACTAACTGCAGAAAACGTCATGGAGG
CGGTGGGGTTGCCTGGTGTAATTGGTGTTGACGTCTCAGGTGGTGTAGAGACTGACGGCGTCAAAGACAA
TGACAAGATAATTAAATATGTACAAAATGCAAAGAAACAATGAATTACGAAGAGAAGTCTCAATGAGGTT
TTACAAACAATCCTATAATACATATATGCCACTTAGATATACTTTGAATACTGAATATACTGACTCATTA
TATTCTTTAATTGTAGTTTCTCAAAAATATTCATACAGGTTAGCTATGAATTCATGCTATAATTTCCATT
TTGTTCATGTAAGATACACATAGGGATAAAATGTGATAACTAATCAGCGGTACCGGGCCCTTATATTGAA
TTTTCAAAAATTCTTACTTTTTTTTTGGATGGACGCAAAGAAGTTTAATAATCATATTACATGGCATTAC
CACCATATACATATCCATATCTAATCTTACTTATATGTTGTGGAAATGTAAAGAGCCCCATTATCTTAGC
CTAAAAAAACCCTCTCTTTGGAACTTTCAGTAATACGCTTAACTGCTCATTGCTATATTGAAGTACGGAT
TAGAAGCCGCCGAGCGGGCGACAGCCCTCCGACGGAAGACTCTCCTCCGTGCGTCCTCGTCTTCACCGGT
CGCGTTCCTGAAACGCAGATGTGCCTCGCGCCGCACTGCTCCGAACAATAAAGATTCTACAATACTAGCT
TTTATGGTTATGAAGAGGAAAAATTAGCAGTAACCTGGCCCCACAAACCTTCAAATTAACGAATCAAATT
AACAACCATAGGATGATAATGCGATTAGTTTTTTAGCCTTATTTCTGGGGTAATTAATCAGCGAAGCGAT
GATTTTTGATCTATTAACAGATATATAAATGGAAAAGCTGCATAACCACTTTAACTAATACTTTCAACAT
TTTCAGTTTGTATTACTTCTTATTCAAATGTCATAAAAGTATCAACAAAAAATTGTTAATATACCTCTAT
ACTTTAACGTCAAGGAGAAAAAACTATACTCGAGAATAAAATGCAATTTCACTCAGATAAGCAGCATTTG
GACAGTAAAACCGACATCGATTTCAAGCCAAACTCACCGCGTTCCTTACAAAATAGGAATACCAAAAATT
TATCTTTAGATATAGCAGCACTCCATCCATTAATGGAATTCTCATCGCCAAGCCAAGATGTGCCAGGTTC
AGTAAAATTCCCATCGCCGACACCTTTGAATCTATTTATGAAGCCCAAACCTATTGTGTTGGAGAAATGT
CCACCAAAAGTAAGTCCAAGGCCAACGCCACCATCGCTGTCGATGAGGCGAAGCGAGGCCTCTATATACA
CACTACCAACATCTTTGAAGAACCGAACTGTTTCTCCAAGCGTGTATACAAAATCATCCACAGTATCGTC
TATCAGTAGGCTGTCATCATCATCACCGTTATCGTCATTTTCAGAAAAACCTCATCTGAATAGAGTCCAT
TCATTATCCGTGAAAACTAAAGACTTGAAGTTGAAGGGAATTAGAGGACGTTCTCAAACGATCTCAGGGT
TAGAGACATCCACGCCAATTTCTAGTACTCGTGAAGGTACTTTAGATAGTACGGATGTCAACAGATTTTC
TAACCAAAAGAATATGCAAACAACATTGATTTTCCCGGAGGAGGACTCGGATCTGAATATTGATATGGTG
CATGCAGAGATTTATCAACGAACGGTTTATTTAGATGGACCATTGCTGGTACTGCCGCCTAATTTGTATC
TATATTCAGAACCCAAACTAGAAGATATATTATCGTTTGATTTAGTCATTAATGTTGCCAAAGAAATACC
GAACCTGGAGTTTTTAATACCGCCGGAAATGGCACATAAAATAAAATATTACCATATTGAATGGACACAC
ACATCCAAGATCGTCAAGGACTTATCCCGATTGACACGCATTATACATACCGCTCATTCGCAAGGCAAGA
AAATACTCGTACACTGTCAGTGTGGAGTATCAAGATCGGCGTCATTGATTGTGGCGTATATCATGCGATA
TTATGGCTTGAGTTTAAATGATGCATACAATAAGCTGAAAGGTGTTGCTAAGGATATAAGTCCAAACATG
GGTCTCATCTTCCAACTTATGGAATGGGGAACCATGTTGTCCAAGAACTCACCGGGCGAAGAAGGAGAGA
CTGTTCACATGCCTGAGGAAGATGACATCGGAAACAACGAAGTTTCCTCGACTACGAAGTCCTACTCTTC
TGCGTCCTTTAGAAGTTTTCCCATGGTAACGAATCTATCATCGTCGCCGAATGACAGTTCTGTCAATTCT
TCGGAAGTAACGCCAAGAACTCCTGCTACGTTGACTGGAGCAAGGACCGCACTGGCCACAGAACGCGGGG
AAGATGATGAGCACTGTAAAAGTTTGTCTCAACCCGCAGATTCACTGGAAGCTTCTGTGGACAACGAATC
AATATCTACTGCCCCGGAACAGATGATGTTTCTTCCTTAATAAGGATCCACTAGTTCTAGACACCTGCAA
CATGCGTGAGTAAATAAGCGGCCGCCACCGCGGTGGAGCTCTAAGCAAATAGCTAAATTATATACGAATT
AATATTATGATTAAGTGTTTACGTGAGTGCGATATTTTTATTACTATCTTATACAGTTGTATATACTCTA
TAAAATGAGTTGTCTATTAATTAACGCGATGAATGCTTTCTGGGTTTACCTCTCCAACAACTCTAGTTTA
CTTCTCAATACATTCAATTGTATTTGATTTGTCAATACTTCATCATTAATCAATTCTATAGTTTTGTTTT
TCTCGTTTATTTCCAAATTTAATGCATCAATTTTATTATTCAATTTGTCGTTGATTTTGGTTAATGATTT
TATGGTTTGATCTCTGGCATTGATTGTTTGTGTTAGTTTTTCATTATTGATAATTAAATTATTTAAGTTA
GTTATCAACTCGGTGTTTTCAAGTTTCAAGTTTTCAATTTCTTTAGAGTTTATTAGATTTGTCAAAGTTT
CTGAATTGCTTGATTGGTCCTGTAGAAGAGTATTTGTTGTTGTGGATAATTGATTCAATTTTTGAGACAA
TTGCTGGAAGGCGTTGAAATATCTAGCATCAATCTCATGGTTTTTTTCCCGAGAGTCTCGTAGATTCAAT
TGTTTTAATATATCTTGGGACCACTCTTGATTTGAACTCATGGAAATTAAACTGGGTGTTGTGTTGTGGT
GTAATGATTGTACCCCCTTTGCTTATAATTGTGTGGTTCCGATGCTGACTTACTGGGTATTATATGTGTG
CCCAATAGAAAGAGAACAATTGACCCGGTTATTGCAAGGAAAATTTCAAGTCTTGTAAAAGCATATAAAA
ATAGTTCAGGCACTCCGAAATACTTGGTTGGCGTGTTTCGTAATCAACCTAAGGAGGATGTTTTGGCTCT
GGTCAATGATTACGGCATTGATATCGTCCAACTGCATGGAGATGAGTCGTGGCGAGAATACCAAGAGTTC
CTCGGTTTGCCAGTTATTAAAAGACTCGTATTTCCAAAAGACTGCAACATACTACTCAGTGCAGCTTCAC
AGAAACCTCATTCGTTTATTCCCTTGTTTGATTCAGAAGGCCGGCCATTTAAATGTTTAAACGGCCACGC
TGGCCCCCTATAGTGAGTCGTATTACAATTCACTGGCCGTCGTTTTACAACGTCGTGACTGGGAAAACCC
TGGCGTTACCCAACTTAATCGCCTTGCAGCACATCCCCCTTTCGCCAGCTGGCGTAATAGCGAAGAGGCC
CGCACCGATCGCCCTTCCCAACAGTTGCGCAGCCTGAATGGCGAATGG
[124 nt withheld, positions 5439-5562]
C
[91 nt withheld, positions 5564-5654]
A
[49 nt withheld, positions 5656-5704]
CCTTTGACGTTGGAGTCCACGTTCTTT
[37 nt withheld, positions 5732-5768]
ACCCTATCTCGGTCTATTCTTTTGATTTATAAGGGATTTTGCCGATTTCGGCCTATTGGTTAAAAAATGA
GCTGATTTAACAAAAATTTAACGCGAATTTTAACAAAATATTAACGCTTACAATTTCCTGATGCGGTATT
TTCTCCTTACGCATCTGTGCGGTATTTCACACCGCATAGGGTAATAACTGATATAATTAAATTGAAGCTC
TAATTTGTGAGTTTAGTATTAGGATCTCTACCCTTGGCGAAAAGTCCTCTGCCAACAATGATGATATCTG
ATCCACCACTTACAACTTCGTCGACGGTTCTGTACTGCTGACCCAATATGCGTATATATACCAATCTAAG
TCTGTGCTCCTTCCTTCGTTCTTCCTTCTGTTCGGAGATTACCGAATCAAAAAAATTTCAAGGAAACCGA
AATCAAAAAAAAGAATAAAAAAAAAATGATGAATTGAAAAGGTGGTATGGTGCACTCTCAGTACAATCTG
CTCTGATGCCGCATAGTTAAGCCAGCCCCGACACCCGCCAACACCCGCTGACGCGCCCTGACGGGCTTGT
CTGCTCCCGGCATCCGCTTACAGACAAGCTGTGACCGTCTCCGGGAGCTGCATGTGTCAGAGGTTTTCAC
CGTCATCACCGAAACGCGCGAGACGAAAGGGCCTCGTGATACGCCTATTTTTATAGGTTAATGTCATGAT
AATAATGGTTTCTTAGACGTCGGCGCGCCGAGGACGTCAGGTGGCACTTTTCGGGGAAATGTGCGCGGAA
CCCCTATTTGTTTATTTTTCTAAATACATTCAAATATGTATCCGCTCATGAGACAATAACCCTGATAAAT
GCTTCAATAATATTGAAAAAGGAAGAGTATGAGTATTCAACATTTCCGTGTCGCCCTTATTCCCTTTTTT
GCGGCATTTTGCCTTCCTGTTTTTGCTCACCCAGAAACGCTGGTGAAAGTAAAAGATGCTGAAGATCAGT
TGGGTGCACGAGTGGGTTACATCGAACTGGATCTCAACAGCGGTAAGATCCTTGAGAGTTTTCGCCCCGA
AGAACGTTTTCCAATGATGAGCACTTTTAAAGTTCTGCTATGTGGCGCGGTATTATCCCGTATTGACGCC
GGGCAAGAGCAACTCGGTCGCCGCATACACTATTCTCAGAATGACTTGGTTGAGTACTCACCAGTCACAG
AAAAGCATCTTACGGATGGCATGACAGTAAGAGAATTATGCAGTGCTGCCATAACCATGAGTGATAACAC
TGCGGCCAACTTACTTCTGACAACGATCGGAGGACCGAAGGAGCTAACCGCTTTTTTGCACAACATGGGG
GATCATGTAACTCGCCTTGATCGTTGGGAACCGGAGCTGAATGAAGCCATACCAAACGACGAGCGTGACA
CCACGATGCCTGTAGCAATGGCAACAACGTTGCGCAAACTATTAACTGGCGAACTACTTACTCTAGCTTC
CCGGCAACAATTAATAGACTGGATGGAGGCGGATAAAGTTGCAGGACCACTTCTGCGCTCGGCCCTTCCG
GCTGGCTGGTTTATTGCTGATAAATCTGGAGCCGGTGAGCGTGGGTCTCGCGGTATCATTGCAGCACTGG
GGCCAGATGGTAAGCCCTCCCGTATCGTAGTTATCTACACGACGGGGAGTCAGGCAACTATGGATGAACG
AAATAGACAGATCGCTGAGATAGGTGCCTCACTGATTAAGCATTGGTAACTGTCAGACCAAGTTTACTCA
TATATACTTTAGATTGATTTAAAACTTCATTTTTAATTTAAAAGGATCTAGGTGAAGATCCTTTTTGATA
ATCTCATGACCAAAATCCCTTAACGTGAGTTTTCGTTCCACTGAGCGTCAGACCCCGTAGAAAAGATCAA
AGGATCTTCTTGAGATCCTTTTTTTCTGCGCGTAATCTGCTGCTTGCAAACAAAAAAACCACCGCTACCA
GCGGTGGTTTGTTTGCCGGATCAAGAGCTACCAACTCTTTTTCCGAAGGTAACTGGCTTCAGCAGAGCGC
AGATACCAAATACTGTTCTTCTAGTGTAGCCGTAGTTAGGCCACCACTTCAAGAACTCTGTAGCACCGCC
TACATACCTCGCTCTGCTAATCCTGTTACCAGTGGCTGCTGCCAGTGGCGATAAGTCGTGTCTTACCGGG
TTGGACTCAAGACGATAGTTACCGGATAAGGCGCAGCGGTCGGGCTGAACGGGGGGTTCGTGCACACAGC
CCAGCTTGGAGCGAACGACCTACACCGAACTGAGATACCTACAGCGTGAGCTATGAGAAAGCGCCACGCT
TCCCGAAGGGAGAAAGGCGGACAGGTATCCGGTAAGCGGCAGGGTCGGAACAGGAGAGCGCACGAGGGAG
CTTCCAGGGGGAAACGCCTGGTATCTTTATAGTCCTGTCGGGTTTCGCCACCTCTGACTTGAGCGTCGAT
TTTTGTGATGCTCGTCAGGGGGGCGGAGCCTATGGAAAAACGCCAGCAACGCGGCCTTTTTACGGTTCCT
GGCCTTTTGCTGGCCTTTTGCTCACATGTTCTTTCCTGCGTTATCCCCTGATTCTGTGGATAACCGTATT
ACCGCCTTTGAGTGAGCTGATACCGCTCGCCGCAGCCGAACGACCGAGCGCAGCGAGTCAGTGAGCGAGG
AAGCGGAAGAGCGCCCAATACGCAAACCGCCTCTCCCCGCGCGTTGGCCGATTCATTAATGCAGCTGGCA
CGACAGGTTTCCCGACTGGAAAGCGGGCAGTGAGCGCAACGCAATTAATGTGAGTTAGCTCACTCATTAG
GCACCCCAGGCTTTACACTTTATGCTTCCGGCTCGTATGTTGTGTGGAATTGTGAGCGGATAACAATTTC
ACACAGGAAACAGCTATGACCATGATTACGCCAAGCTCGGAATTAACCCTCACTAAAGGGAACAAAA
Features (pLannotate 1.2.2; 24 found; start..end, strand, type, name):
    284..437     +  promoter       TRP1 promoter (fragment): S. cerevisiae TRP1
    431..709     +  CDS            HHT1 (fragment): H3_KLULA - Experimental evidence at protein level: Swiss-Prot protein existence level 1. Core component of nucleosome. Nucleosomes wrap and compact DNA into chromatin, limiting DNA accessibility to the cellular machineries which require DNA as a template. Histones thereby play a central role in transcription regulation, DNA repair, DNA replication and chromosomal stability. DNA accessibility is regulated via a complex set of post-translational modifications of histones, also called histone code, and nucleosome remodeling. From Kluyveromyces lactis (strain ATCC 8585 / CBS 2359 / DSM 70799 / NBR
   1070..1720    +  CDS            TRP1: TRPF_CANGA - Protein inferred from homology: Swiss-Prot protein existence level 3. From Candida glabrata (strain ATCC 2001 / CBS 138 / JCM 3761 / NBRC 0622 / NRRL Y-65) (Yeast) (Torulopsis glabrata).
   1962..2614    +  promoter       GAL1,10 promoter: GAL1 and GAL10 genes of S. cerevisiae; divergent inducible promoter, regulated by Gal4
   2631..4097    +  CDS            MSG5: MSG5_YEAST - Experimental evidence at protein level: Swiss-Prot protein existence level 1. Dual specificity phosphatase that dephosphorylates MAP kinase FUS3 on both a Tyr and a Ser or Thr. Has a role in adaptation to pheromone. From Saccharomyces cerevisiae (strain ATCC 204508 / S288c) (Baker's yeast).
   4104..4121    -  misc_feature   MCS (fragment): pBluescript multiple cloning site
   4147..4171    -  misc_feature   MCS (fragment): pBluescript multiple cloning site
   4867..5219    +  CDS            TRP1 (fragment): phosphoribosylanthranilate isomerase, required for tryptophan biosynthesis; S. cerevisiae TRP1; yeast auxotrophic marker
   5257..5275    -  promoter       T7 promoter: promoter for bacteriophage T7 RNA polymerase
   5278..5435    +  CDS            lacZα (fragment): LacZα fragment of β-galactosidase; lacZ fragment
   5439..5867    +  rep_origin     f1 ori (sequence partly withheld): f1 bacteriophage origin of replication; arrow indicates direction of (+) strand synthesis
   5895..5946    -  misc_feature   bom (fragment): basis of mobility region from pBR322
   6002..6094    -  CDS            URA3 (fragment): PYRF_YEAST - Experimental evidence at protein level: Swiss-Prot protein existence level 1. From Saccharomyces cerevisiae (strain ATCC 204508 / S288c) (Baker's yeast).
   6094..6226    -  promoter       URA3 promoter (fragment): S. cerevisiae URA3
   6234..6283    -  misc_feature   bom (fragment): basis of mobility region from pBR322
   6385..6420    -  CDS            rop (fragment): Rop protein, which maintains plasmids at low copy number; rop
   6532..6636    +  promoter       AmpR promoter: bla
   6637..7497    +  CDS            AmpR: β-lactamase; bla; confers resistance to ampicillin, carbenicillin, and related antibiotics
   7668..8256    +  rep_origin     ori: high-copy-number ColE1/pMB1/pBR322/pUC origin of replication
   8439..8531    +  CDS            lacI (fragment): lac repressor; lacI; The lac repressor binds to the lac operator to inhibit transcription in E. coli. This inhibition can be relieved by adding lactose or isopropyl-β-D-thiogalactopyranoside (IPTG).
   8544..8565    +  protein_bind   CAP binding site: CAP binding activates transcription in the presence of cAMP. E. coli catabolite activator protein
   8580..8610    +  promoter       lac promoter: promoter for the E. coli lac operon
   8618..8634    +  protein_bind   lac operator: The lac repressor binds to the lac operator to inhibit transcription in E. coli. This inhibition can be relieved by adding lactose or isopropyl-β-D-thiogalactopyranoside (IPTG). lac repressor encoded by lacI
   8679..8697    +  promoter       T3 promoter: promoter for bacteriophage T3 RNA polymerase
