[The description below was written by a language model from this plasmid's Addgene catalogue record and pLannotate feature annotations shown in this document.]
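Description:
pHES938 is a yeast integration plasmid built on the "604 TRP" backbone that places the Saccharomyces cerevisiae gene MSG5 under control of the galactose-inducible GAL1 promoter. The annotated feature table shows no yeast replication origin (no 2μ or CEN/ARS), consistent with a construct that must integrate into the genome to be maintained. In E. coli it is propagated as a high-copy plasmid through a ColE1/pUC-type origin with ampicillin resistance (bla). It also carries pBluescript-derived elements: an f1 origin, lacZα and MCS remnants, the lac promoter/operator, and flanking T3 and T7 promoters. Short fragments of URA3, rop, bom and lacI appear to be backbone remnants with no evident function.

The yeast portion is bracketed by S. cerevisiae TRP1 sequences, with a TRP1 promoter fragment on one side and a partial TRP1 coding fragment on the other. These probably serve as homology arms directing integration to the TRP1 locus after the plasmid is linearised, which the depositor specifies is done with PmeI. Between them lie a complete TRP1 coding sequence that matches the Candida glabrata orthologue, which supplies the tryptophan-prototrophy selection, and the GAL1,10 promoter region driving the full MSG5 open reading frame. A histone H3-like fragment is also annotated upstream of the marker, and its role is not stated.

MSG5 encodes a dual-specificity phosphatase that dephosphorylates the MAP kinase Fus3 and contributes to pheromone adaptation. The insert carries a K130R substitution that the depositor reports does not affect function. The plasmid was deposited with work on synthetic circuits for controlling gene expression in yeast, where it allows Gal4-regulated MSG5 expression from a stable chromosomal copy.
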