Addgene plasmid #89200: pHES938
Purpose: Expresses MSG5 under control of GAL1 promoter
Depositing lab: Hana El-Samad. Depositing organization: University of California, San Francisco (UCSF). Publication: Robust Synthetic Circuits for Two-Dimensional Control of Gene Expression in Yeast. Aranda-Diaz A, Mace K, Zuleta I, Harrigan P, El-Samad H. ACS Synth Biol. 2016 Dec 27. doi: 10.1021/acssynbio.6b00251. PubMed 27930885.
Backbone
  Vector backbone: 604 TRP
  Vector type: yeast integration
  Selectable markers: TRP1
Growth in bacteria
  Bacterial resistance: Ampicillin, 100 μg/mL
  Growth temperature: 37°C
  Growth strain: DH5alpha
  Copy number: High Copy
Gene/Insert
  Gene/Insert name: MSG 5
  Species: S. cerevisiae (budding yeast)
  Entrez Gene: MSG5 (a.k.a. YNL053W)
  Promoter: GAL1
  Cloning method: Restriction Enzyme; 5′ cloning site PSPOMI (not destroyed); 3′ cloning site BAMHI (not destroyed)
  Sequencing primers: 5′ nonstandard
Terms and licenses: Academic/Nonprofit Terms; Industry Terms: Not Available to Industry
Depositor comments: Linearize by digesting with Pme1. The MSG5 insert contains a K130R mutation that the depositor has confirmed does not affect plasmid function.
How to cite: pHES938 was a gift from Hana El-Samad (Addgene plasmid # 89200 ; http://n2t.net/addgene:89200 ; RRID:Addgene_89200)
